Addgene plasmid #160828: pXWS80tetO
Purpose: 80 repeat of tetO sponge
Depositing lab: Baojun Wang. Depositing organization: University of Edinburgh. Publication: Synthetic protein-binding DNA sponge as a tool to tune gene expression and mitigate protein toxicity. Wan X, Pinto F, Yu L, Wang B. Nat Commun. 2020 Nov 24;11(1):5961. doi: 10.1038/s41467-020-19552-9. PubMed 33235249.
Backbone
  Vector backbone: pSB3K3
  Backbone size w/o insert (bp): 2672
  Vector type: Synthetic Biology
Growth in bacteria
  Bacterial resistance: Kanamycin, 50 μg/mL
  Growth temperature: 30°C
  Growth strain: NEB Stable
  Copy number: Low Copy
Gene/Insert
  Gene/Insert name: (80 X tetO)-t
  Species: Synthetic
  Insert size (bp): 3809
  Cloning method: Restriction Enzyme; 5′ cloning site EcoRI (not destroyed); 3′ cloning site PstI (not destroyed)
  Sequencing primers: 5′ TGCCACCTGACGTCTAAGAA; 3′ ATTACCGCCTTTGAGTGAGC
Terms and licenses: Academic/Nonprofit Terms; Industry Terms: Not Available to Industry
Depositor comments: This plasmid may be prone to recombination. It is recommended to screen multiple DNA preparations from cultures started from single colonies.
How to cite: pXWS80tetO was a gift from Baojun Wang (Addgene plasmid # 160828 ; http://n2t.net/addgene:160828 ; RRID:Addgene_160828)
