[The description below was written by a language model from this plasmid's Addgene catalogue record and pLannotate feature annotations shown in this document.]
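Description:
pXWS80tetO is a bacterial synthetic-biology plasmid that carries a "DNA sponge": an array of 80 tet operator (tetO) sites designed to soak up the tetracycline repressor TetR. It is built on the BioBrick backbone pSB3K3, which replicates from the p15A origin, is listed as low copy, and is compatible with ColE1-type plasmids in the same E. coli cell. Selection is by kanamycin through the aph(3')-Ia KanR gene. The annotation also picks up short fragments of bom, an RSF origin and a β-lactamase coding sequence, which appear to be backbone remnants rather than functional parts.

The synthetic insert of about 3.8 kb sits between the BioBrick prefix and suffix, with the EcoRI and PstI cloning sites preserved. The feature table annotates 80 short elements across this region in a pattern that repeats about every 460 bp, ten sites per unit and eight units in all. Many are labelled as fragments of PLtetO-1, H1-2O2, tight TRE or the tetracycline response element. These hits are only about 20 bp long and most likely reflect the tetO sequence shared by those promoters rather than functional promoters, so the array should be read as operator sites separated by spacers. No coding sequence or reporter is annotated in the insert. The array is followed by the rrnB T1 and T7Te terminators, and another bacterial terminator lies upstream of the prefix, insulating the region from read-through transcription.

According to the associated publication title, such decoy binding sites are used to titrate a DNA-binding protein in order to tune gene expression and mitigate protein toxicity. The depositor notes that this highly repetitive plasmid may be prone to recombination, which fits its maintenance in a recombination-stabilising host strain.
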