Features (pLannotate 1.2.2; 90 found; start..end, strand, type, name):
    141..956     -  CDS            KanR: aminoglycoside phosphotransferase; aph(3')-Ia; confers resistance to kanamycin in bacteria or G418 (Geneticin®) in eukaryotes
   1283..1309    +  misc_feature   bom (fragment): basis of mobility region from pBR322
   1408..1463    -  rep_origin     RSF ori (fragment): Plasmids containing the RSF 1030 origin of replication can be propagated in E. coli cells that contain additional plasmids with compatible origins.
   1551..2095    -  rep_origin     p15A ori: Plasmids containing the medium-copy-number p15A origin of replication can be propagated in E. coli cells that contain a second plasmid with the ColE1 origin.
   2261..2506    -  CDS            bla(M) (fragment): β-lactamase lacking the signal sequence; bla(M); allows cytosolic expression of β-lactamase
   2585..2628    -  terminator     bacterial terminator: putative bacterial transcription terminator
   2631..2652    +  misc_feature   BioBrick prefix: BioBrick prefix for parts that do not start with "ATG"
   2671..2692    +  promoter       PLtetO-1 promoter (fragment): modified phage lambda PL promoter with tet operator sites (Lutz and Bujard, 1997)
   2717..2736    +  promoter       PLtetO-1 promoter (fragment): modified phage lambda PL promoter with tet operator sites (Lutz and Bujard, 1997)
   2767..2785    +  protein_bind   tet operator: tetO; bacterial operator O2 for the tetR and tetA genes tetracycline repressor TetR
   2799..2817    +  protein_bind   tet operator: tetO; bacterial operator O2 for the tetR and tetA genes tetracycline repressor TetR
   2841..2861    +  promoter       PLtetO-1 promoter (fragment): modified phage lambda PL promoter with tet operator sites (Lutz and Bujard, 1997)
   2887..2908    +  promoter       H1-2O2 promoter (fragment): doxycycline-inducible variant of the human H1 RNA promoter (Henriksen et al., 2007)
   2926..2947    +  promoter       tight TRE promoter (fragment): Tet-responsive promoter PTight, consisting of seven tet operator sequences followed by the minimal CMV promoter
   2976..2997    +  protein_bind   tetracycline response element (fragment): contains seven copies of the tetracycline operator tetO tetracycline repressor TetR
   3026..3048    +  promoter       PLtetO-1 promoter (fragment): modified phage lambda PL promoter with tet operator sites (Lutz and Bujard, 1997)
   3068..3090    +  promoter       H1-2O2 promoter (fragment): doxycycline-inducible variant of the human H1 RNA promoter (Henriksen et al., 2007)
   3131..3152    +  promoter       PLtetO-1 promoter (fragment): modified phage lambda PL promoter with tet operator sites (Lutz and Bujard, 1997)
   3177..3196    +  promoter       PLtetO-1 promoter (fragment): modified phage lambda PL promoter with tet operator sites (Lutz and Bujard, 1997)
   3227..3245    +  protein_bind   tet operator: tetO; bacterial operator O2 for the tetR and tetA genes tetracycline repressor TetR
   3259..3277    +  protein_bind   tet operator: tetO; bacterial operator O2 for the tetR and tetA genes tetracycline repressor TetR
   3301..3321    +  promoter       PLtetO-1 promoter (fragment): modified phage lambda PL promoter with tet operator sites (Lutz and Bujard, 1997)
   3347..3368    +  promoter       H1-2O2 promoter (fragment): doxycycline-inducible variant of the human H1 RNA promoter (Henriksen et al., 2007)
   3386..3407    +  promoter       tight TRE promoter (fragment): Tet-responsive promoter PTight, consisting of seven tet operator sequences followed by the minimal CMV promoter
   3436..3457    +  protein_bind   tetracycline response element (fragment): contains seven copies of the tetracycline operator tetO tetracycline repressor TetR
   3486..3508    +  promoter       PLtetO-1 promoter (fragment): modified phage lambda PL promoter with tet operator sites (Lutz and Bujard, 1997)
   3528..3550    +  promoter       H1-2O2 promoter (fragment): doxycycline-inducible variant of the human H1 RNA promoter (Henriksen et al., 2007)
   3591..3612    +  promoter       PLtetO-1 promoter (fragment): modified phage lambda PL promoter with tet operator sites (Lutz and Bujard, 1997)
   3637..3656    +  promoter       PLtetO-1 promoter (fragment): modified phage lambda PL promoter with tet operator sites (Lutz and Bujard, 1997)
   3687..3705    +  protein_bind   tet operator: tetO; bacterial operator O2 for the tetR and tetA genes tetracycline repressor TetR
   3719..3737    +  protein_bind   tet operator: tetO; bacterial operator O2 for the tetR and tetA genes tetracycline repressor TetR
   3761..3781    +  promoter       PLtetO-1 promoter (fragment): modified phage lambda PL promoter with tet operator sites (Lutz and Bujard, 1997)
   3807..3828    +  promoter       H1-2O2 promoter (fragment): doxycycline-inducible variant of the human H1 RNA promoter (Henriksen et al., 2007)
   3846..3867    +  promoter       tight TRE promoter (fragment): Tet-responsive promoter PTight, consisting of seven tet operator sequences followed by the minimal CMV promoter
   3896..3917    +  protein_bind   tetracycline response element (fragment): contains seven copies of the tetracycline operator tetO tetracycline repressor TetR
   3946..3968    +  promoter       PLtetO-1 promoter (fragment): modified phage lambda PL promoter with tet operator sites (Lutz and Bujard, 1997)
   3988..4010    +  promoter       H1-2O2 promoter (fragment): doxycycline-inducible variant of the human H1 RNA promoter (Henriksen et al., 2007)
   4051..4072    +  promoter       PLtetO-1 promoter (fragment): modified phage lambda PL promoter with tet operator sites (Lutz and Bujard, 1997)
   4097..4116    +  promoter       PLtetO-1 promoter (fragment): modified phage lambda PL promoter with tet operator sites (Lutz and Bujard, 1997)
   4147..4165    +  protein_bind   tet operator: tetO; bacterial operator O2 for the tetR and tetA genes tetracycline repressor TetR
   4179..4197    +  protein_bind   tet operator: tetO; bacterial operator O2 for the tetR and tetA genes tetracycline repressor TetR
   4221..4241    +  promoter       PLtetO-1 promoter (fragment): modified phage lambda PL promoter with tet operator sites (Lutz and Bujard, 1997)
   4267..4288    +  promoter       H1-2O2 promoter (fragment): doxycycline-inducible variant of the human H1 RNA promoter (Henriksen et al., 2007)
   4306..4327    +  promoter       tight TRE promoter (fragment): Tet-responsive promoter PTight, consisting of seven tet operator sequences followed by the minimal CMV promoter
   4356..4377    +  protein_bind   tetracycline response element (fragment): contains seven copies of the tetracycline operator tetO tetracycline repressor TetR
   4406..4428    +  promoter       PLtetO-1 promoter (fragment): modified phage lambda PL promoter with tet operator sites (Lutz and Bujard, 1997)
   4448..4470    +  promoter       H1-2O2 promoter (fragment): doxycycline-inducible variant of the human H1 RNA promoter (Henriksen et al., 2007)
   4511..4532    +  promoter       PLtetO-1 promoter (fragment): modified phage lambda PL promoter with tet operator sites (Lutz and Bujard, 1997)
   4557..4576    +  promoter       PLtetO-1 promoter (fragment): modified phage lambda PL promoter with tet operator sites (Lutz and Bujard, 1997)
   4607..4625    +  protein_bind   tet operator: tetO; bacterial operator O2 for the tetR and tetA genes tetracycline repressor TetR
   4639..4657    +  protein_bind   tet operator: tetO; bacterial operator O2 for the tetR and tetA genes tetracycline repressor TetR
   4681..4701    +  promoter       PLtetO-1 promoter (fragment): modified phage lambda PL promoter with tet operator sites (Lutz and Bujard, 1997)
   4727..4748    +  promoter       H1-2O2 promoter (fragment): doxycycline-inducible variant of the human H1 RNA promoter (Henriksen et al., 2007)
   4766..4787    +  promoter       tight TRE promoter (fragment): Tet-responsive promoter PTight, consisting of seven tet operator sequences followed by the minimal CMV promoter
   4816..4837    +  protein_bind   tetracycline response element (fragment): contains seven copies of the tetracycline operator tetO tetracycline repressor TetR
   4866..4888    +  promoter       PLtetO-1 promoter (fragment): modified phage lambda PL promoter with tet operator sites (Lutz and Bujard, 1997)
   4908..4930    +  promoter       H1-2O2 promoter (fragment): doxycycline-inducible variant of the human H1 RNA promoter (Henriksen et al., 2007)
   4971..4992    +  promoter       PLtetO-1 promoter (fragment): modified phage lambda PL promoter with tet operator sites (Lutz and Bujard, 1997)
   5017..5036    +  promoter       PLtetO-1 promoter (fragment): modified phage lambda PL promoter with tet operator sites (Lutz and Bujard, 1997)
   5067..5085    +  protein_bind   tet operator: tetO; bacterial operator O2 for the tetR and tetA genes tetracycline repressor TetR
   5099..5117    +  protein_bind   tet operator: tetO; bacterial operator O2 for the tetR and tetA genes tetracycline repressor TetR
   5141..5161    +  promoter       PLtetO-1 promoter (fragment): modified phage lambda PL promoter with tet operator sites (Lutz and Bujard, 1997)
   5187..5208    +  promoter       H1-2O2 promoter (fragment): doxycycline-inducible variant of the human H1 RNA promoter (Henriksen et al., 2007)
   5226..5247    +  promoter       tight TRE promoter (fragment): Tet-responsive promoter PTight, consisting of seven tet operator sequences followed by the minimal CMV promoter
   5276..5297    +  protein_bind   tetracycline response element (fragment): contains seven copies of the tetracycline operator tetO tetracycline repressor TetR
   5326..5348    +  promoter       PLtetO-1 promoter (fragment): modified phage lambda PL promoter with tet operator sites (Lutz and Bujard, 1997)
   5368..5390    +  promoter       H1-2O2 promoter (fragment): doxycycline-inducible variant of the human H1 RNA promoter (Henriksen et al., 2007)
   5431..5452    +  promoter       PLtetO-1 promoter (fragment): modified phage lambda PL promoter with tet operator sites (Lutz and Bujard, 1997)
   5477..5496    +  promoter       PLtetO-1 promoter (fragment): modified phage lambda PL promoter with tet operator sites (Lutz and Bujard, 1997)
   5527..5545    +  protein_bind   tet operator: tetO; bacterial operator O2 for the tetR and tetA genes tetracycline repressor TetR
   5559..5577    +  protein_bind   tet operator: tetO; bacterial operator O2 for the tetR and tetA genes tetracycline repressor TetR
   5601..5621    +  promoter       PLtetO-1 promoter (fragment): modified phage lambda PL promoter with tet operator sites (Lutz and Bujard, 1997)
   5647..5668    +  promoter       H1-2O2 promoter (fragment): doxycycline-inducible variant of the human H1 RNA promoter (Henriksen et al., 2007)
   5686..5707    +  promoter       tight TRE promoter (fragment): Tet-responsive promoter PTight, consisting of seven tet operator sequences followed by the minimal CMV promoter
   5736..5757    +  protein_bind   tetracycline response element (fragment): contains seven copies of the tetracycline operator tetO tetracycline repressor TetR
   5786..5808    +  promoter       PLtetO-1 promoter (fragment): modified phage lambda PL promoter with tet operator sites (Lutz and Bujard, 1997)
   5828..5850    +  promoter       H1-2O2 promoter (fragment): doxycycline-inducible variant of the human H1 RNA promoter (Henriksen et al., 2007)
   5891..5912    +  promoter       PLtetO-1 promoter (fragment): modified phage lambda PL promoter with tet operator sites (Lutz and Bujard, 1997)
   5937..5956    +  promoter       PLtetO-1 promoter (fragment): modified phage lambda PL promoter with tet operator sites (Lutz and Bujard, 1997)
   5987..6005    +  protein_bind   tet operator: tetO; bacterial operator O2 for the tetR and tetA genes tetracycline repressor TetR
   6019..6037    +  protein_bind   tet operator: tetO; bacterial operator O2 for the tetR and tetA genes tetracycline repressor TetR
   6061..6081    +  promoter       PLtetO-1 promoter (fragment): modified phage lambda PL promoter with tet operator sites (Lutz and Bujard, 1997)
   6107..6128    +  promoter       H1-2O2 promoter (fragment): doxycycline-inducible variant of the human H1 RNA promoter (Henriksen et al., 2007)
   6146..6167    +  promoter       tight TRE promoter (fragment): Tet-responsive promoter PTight, consisting of seven tet operator sequences followed by the minimal CMV promoter
   6196..6217    +  protein_bind   tetracycline response element (fragment): contains seven copies of the tetracycline operator tetO tetracycline repressor TetR
   6246..6268    +  promoter       PLtetO-1 promoter (fragment): modified phage lambda PL promoter with tet operator sites (Lutz and Bujard, 1997)
   6288..6310    +  promoter       H1-2O2 promoter (fragment): doxycycline-inducible variant of the human H1 RNA promoter (Henriksen et al., 2007)
   6341..6412    +  terminator     rrnB T1 terminator: transcription terminator T1 from the E. coli rrnB gene
   6428..6455    +  terminator     T7Te terminator: phage T7 early transcription terminator
   6462..1       +  misc_feature   BioBrick suffix (across the origin): universal suffix for all parts
>Addgene plasmid #160828 | pXWS80tetO | addgene full sequence | sequence record 317095 | Addgene NGS Result
GGCTTCCTCGCTCACTGACTCGCTGCGCTCGGTCGTTCGGCTGCGGCGAGCGGTATCAGCTCACTCAAAG
GCGGTAATCTCGAGTCCCGTCAAGTCAGCGTAATGCTCTGCCAGTGTTACAACCAATTAACCAATTCTGA
TTAGAAAAACTCATCGAGCATCAAATGAAACTGCAATTTATTCATATCAGGATTATCGATACCATATTTT
TGAAAAAGCCGTTTCTGTAATGAAGGAGAAAACTCACCGAGGCAGTTCCATAGGATGGCAAGATCCTGGT
ATCGGTCTGCGATTCCGACTCGTCCAACATCAATACAACCTATTAATTTCCCCTCGTCAAAAATAAGGTT
ATCAAGTGAGAAATCACCATGAGTGACGACTGAATCCGGTGAGAATGGCAAAAGCTTATGCATTTCTTTC
CAGACTTGTTCAACAGGCCAGCCATTACGCTCGTCATCAAAATCACTCGCATCAACCAAACCGTTATTCA
TTCGTGATTGCGCCTGAGCGAGACGAAATACGCGATCGCTGTTAAAAGGACAATTACAAACAGGAATCGA
ATGCAACCGGCGCAGGAACACTGCCAGCGCATCAACAATATTTTCACCTGAATCAGGATATTCTTCTAAT
ACCTGGAATGCTGTTTTCCCGGGGATCGCAGTGGTGAGTAACCATGCATCATCAGGAGTACGGATAAAAT
GCTTGATGGTCGGAAGAGGCATAAATTCCGTCAGCCAGTTTAGTCTGACCATCTCATCTGTAACATCATT
GGCAACGCTACCTTTGCCATGTTTCAGAAACAACTCTGGCGCATCGGGCTTCCCATACAATCGATAGATT
GTCGCACCTGATTGCCCGACATTATCGCGAGCCCATTTATACCCATATAAATCAGCATCCATGTTGGAAT
TTAATCGCGGCCTGGAGCAAGACGTTTCCCGTTGAATATGGCTCATAACACCCCTTGTATTACTGTTTAT
GTAAGCAGACAGTTTTATTGTTCATGATGATATATTTTTATCTTGTGCAATGTAACATCAGAGATTTTGA
GACACAACGTGGCTTTGTTGAATAAATCGAACTTTTGCTGAGTTGAAGGATCAGATCACGCATCTTCCCG
ACAACGCAGACCGTTCCGTGGCAAAGCAAAAGTTCAAAATCACCAACTGGTCCACCTACAACAAAGCTCT
CATCAACCGTGGCTCCCTCACTTTCTGGCTGGATGATGGGGCGATTCAGGCCTGGTATGAGTCAGCAACA
CCTTCTTCACGAGGCAGACCTCAGCGCTAGCGGAGTGTATACTGGCTTACTATGTTGGCACTGATGAGGG
TGTCAGTGAAGTGCTTCATGTGGCAGGAGAAAAAAGGCTGCACCGGTGCGTCAGCAGAATATGTGATACA
GGATATATTCCGCTTCCTCGCTCACTGACTCGCTACGCTCGGTCGTTCGACTGCGGCGAGCGGAAATGGC
TTACGAACGGGGCGGAGATTTCCTGGAAGATGCCAGGAAGATACTTAACAGGGAAGTGAGAGGGCCGCGG
CAAAGCCGTTTTTCCATAGGCTCCGCCCCCTGACAAGCATCACGAAATCTGACGCTCAAATCAGTGGTGG
CGAAACCCGACAGGACTATAAAGATACCAGGCGTTTCCCCCTGGCGGCTCCCTCGTGCGCTCTCCTGTTC
CTGCCTTTCGGTTTACCGGTGTCATTCCGCTGTTATGGCCGCGTTTGTCTCATTCCACGCCTGACACTCA
GTTCCGGGTAGGCAGTTCGCTCCAAGCTGGACTGTATGCACGAACCCCCCGTTCAGTCCGACCGCTGCGC
CTTATCCGGTAACTATCGTCTTGAGTCCAACCCGGAAAGACATGCAAAAGCACCACTGGCAGCAGCCACT
GGTAATTGATTTAGAGGAGTTAGTCTTGAAGTCATGCGCCGGTTAAGGCTAAACTGAAAGGACAAGTTTT
GGTGACTGCGCTCCTCCAAGCCAGTTACCTCGGTTCAAAGAGTTGGTAGCTCAGAGAACCTTCAAAAAAC
CGCCCTGCAAGGCGGTTTTTTCGTTTTCAGAGCAAGAGATTACGCGCAGACCAAAACGATCTCAAGAAGA
TCATCTTATTAAGGGGTCTGACGCTCAGTGGAACGAAAACTCACGTTAAGGGATTTTGGTCATGAGATTA
TCAAAAAGGATCTTCACCTAGATCCTTTTAAATTAAAAATGAAGTTTTAAATCAATCTAAAGTATATATG
AGTAAACTTGGTCTGACAGTTACCAATGCTTAATCAGTGAGGCACCTATCTCAGCGATCTGTCTATTTCG
TTCATCCATAGTTGCCTGACTCCCCGTCGTGTAGATAACTACGATACGGGAGGGCTTACCATCTGGCCCC
AGTGCTGCAATGATACCGCGAGACCCACGCTCACCGGCTCCAGATTTATCAGCAATAAACCAGCCAGCCG
GAAGGGCCGAGCGCAGAAGTGGTCCTGCAACTTTATCCGCCTCCATCCAGTCTATTCCATGGTGCCACCT
GACGTCTAAGAAACCATTATTATCATGACATTAACCTATAAAAATAGGCGTATCACGAGGCAGAATTTCA
GATAAAAAAAATCCTTAGCTTTCGCTAAGGATGATTTCTGGAATTCGCGGCCGCTTCTAGAGATCGATTT
TAGAGCTGCCTCCCTATCAGTGATAGAGATTGCTACAACTGCAAGGTAGTCCCGGTATCCCTATCAGTGA
TAGAGACTGATAGCTACGAGTCTGAGATCCTACTTGTCCCTATCAGTGATAGAGACAGTACCGAGTTTTC
CCTATCAGTGATAGAGAGCTCATACTGCGACAGAGTCTTTTCCCTATCAGTGATAGAGATAGGCTCCTTT
GTCAAAAGTGATCGCTTCCCTATCAGTGATAGAGACTTCACGGGATAATGTGTTCTACTCCCTATCAGTG
ATAGAGAGCTTAAGTCAATCCAATGCGTTCAGGTGCTCCCTATCAGTGATAGAGAAACTCCGTCATCGTG
GATGTCAATACTGACTCCCTATCAGTGATAGAGATTGATTTCACCGCTGGCGTCAATTCCCTATCAGTGA
TAGAGACTTAGGTGTCCCTAGAATTACTAGAGATCGATTTTAGAGCTGCCTCCCTATCAGTGATAGAGAT
TGCTACAACTGCAAGGTAGTCCCGGTATCCCTATCAGTGATAGAGACTGATAGCTACGAGTCTGAGATCC
TACTTGTCCCTATCAGTGATAGAGACAGTACCGAGTTTTCCCTATCAGTGATAGAGAGCTCATACTGCGA
CAGAGTCTTTTCCCTATCAGTGATAGAGATAGGCTCCTTTGTCAAAAGTGATCGCTTCCCTATCAGTGAT
AGAGACTTCACGGGATAATGTGTTCTACTCCCTATCAGTGATAGAGAGCTTAAGTCAATCCAATGCGTTC
AGGTGCTCCCTATCAGTGATAGAGAAACTCCGTCATCGTGGATGTCAATACTGACTCCCTATCAGTGATA
GAGATTGATTTCACCGCTGGCGTCAATTCCCTATCAGTGATAGAGACTTAGGTGTCCCTAGAATTACTAG
AGATCGATTTTAGAGCTGCCTCCCTATCAGTGATAGAGATTGCTACAACTGCAAGGTAGTCCCGGTATCC
CTATCAGTGATAGAGACTGATAGCTACGAGTCTGAGATCCTACTTGTCCCTATCAGTGATAGAGACAGTA
CCGAGTTTTCCCTATCAGTGATAGAGAGCTCATACTGCGACAGAGTCTTTTCCCTATCAGTGATAGAGAT
AGGCTCCTTTGTCAAAAGTGATCGCTTCCCTATCAGTGATAGAGACTTCACGGGATAATGTGTTCTACTC
CCTATCAGTGATAGAGAGCTTAAGTCAATCCAATGCGTTCAGGTGCTCCCTATCAGTGATAGAGAAACTC
CGTCATCGTGGATGTCAATACTGACTCCCTATCAGTGATAGAGATTGATTTCACCGCTGGCGTCAATTCC
CTATCAGTGATAGAGACTTAGGTGTCCCTAGAATTACTAGAGATCGATTTTAGAGCTGCCTCCCTATCAG
TGATAGAGATTGCTACAACTGCAAGGTAGTCCCGGTATCCCTATCAGTGATAGAGACTGATAGCTACGAG
TCTGAGATCCTACTTGTCCCTATCAGTGATAGAGACAGTACCGAGTTTTCCCTATCAGTGATAGAGAGCT
CATACTGCGACAGAGTCTTTTCCCTATCAGTGATAGAGATAGGCTCCTTTGTCAAAAGTGATCGCTTCCC
TATCAGTGATAGAGACTTCACGGGATAATGTGTTCTACTCCCTATCAGTGATAGAGAGCTTAAGTCAATC
CAATGCGTTCAGGTGCTCCCTATCAGTGATAGAGAAACTCCGTCATCGTGGATGTCAATACTGACTCCCT
ATCAGTGATAGAGATTGATTTCACCGCTGGCGTCAATTCCCTATCAGTGATAGAGACTTAGGTGTCCCTA
GAATTACTAGAGATCGATTTTAGAGCTGCCTCCCTATCAGTGATAGAGATTGCTACAACTGCAAGGTAGT
CCCGGTATCCCTATCAGTGATAGAGACTGATAGCTACGAGTCTGAGATCCTACTTGTCCCTATCAGTGAT
AGAGACAGTACCGAGTTTTCCCTATCAGTGATAGAGAGCTCATACTGCGACAGAGTCTTTTCCCTATCAG
TGATAGAGATAGGCTCCTTTGTCAAAAGTGATCGCTTCCCTATCAGTGATAGAGACTTCACGGGATAATG
TGTTCTACTCCCTATCAGTGATAGAGAGCTTAAGTCAATCCAATGCGTTCAGGTGCTCCCTATCAGTGAT
AGAGAAACTCCGTCATCGTGGATGTCAATACTGACTCCCTATCAGTGATAGAGATTGATTTCACCGCTGG
CGTCAATTCCCTATCAGTGATAGAGACTTAGGTGTCCCTAGAATTACTAGAGATCGATTTTAGAGCTGCC
TCCCTATCAGTGATAGAGATTGCTACAACTGCAAGGTAGTCCCGGTATCCCTATCAGTGATAGAGACTGA
TAGCTACGAGTCTGAGATCCTACTTGTCCCTATCAGTGATAGAGACAGTACCGAGTTTTCCCTATCAGTG
ATAGAGAGCTCATACTGCGACAGAGTCTTTTCCCTATCAGTGATAGAGATAGGCTCCTTTGTCAAAAGTG
ATCGCTTCCCTATCAGTGATAGAGACTTCACGGGATAATGTGTTCTACTCCCTATCAGTGATAGAGAGCT
TAAGTCAATCCAATGCGTTCAGGTGCTCCCTATCAGTGATAGAGAAACTCCGTCATCGTGGATGTCAATA
CTGACTCCCTATCAGTGATAGAGATTGATTTCACCGCTGGCGTCAATTCCCTATCAGTGATAGAGACTTA
GGTGTCCCTAGAATTACTAGAGATCGATTTTAGAGCTGCCTCCCTATCAGTGATAGAGATTGCTACAACT
GCAAGGTAGTCCCGGTATCCCTATCAGTGATAGAGACTGATAGCTACGAGTCTGAGATCCTACTTGTCCC
TATCAGTGATAGAGACAGTACCGAGTTTTCCCTATCAGTGATAGAGAGCTCATACTGCGACAGAGTCTTT
TCCCTATCAGTGATAGAGATAGGCTCCTTTGTCAAAAGTGATCGCTTCCCTATCAGTGATAGAGACTTCA
CGGGATAATGTGTTCTACTCCCTATCAGTGATAGAGAGCTTAAGTCAATCCAATGCGTTCAGGTGCTCCC
TATCAGTGATAGAGAAACTCCGTCATCGTGGATGTCAATACTGACTCCCTATCAGTGATAGAGATTGATT
TCACCGCTGGCGTCAATTCCCTATCAGTGATAGAGACTTAGGTGTCCCTAGAATTACTAGAGATCGATTT
TAGAGCTGCCTCCCTATCAGTGATAGAGATTGCTACAACTGCAAGGTAGTCCCGGTATCCCTATCAGTGA
TAGAGACTGATAGCTACGAGTCTGAGATCCTACTTGTCCCTATCAGTGATAGAGACAGTACCGAGTTTTC
CCTATCAGTGATAGAGAGCTCATACTGCGACAGAGTCTTTTCCCTATCAGTGATAGAGATAGGCTCCTTT
GTCAAAAGTGATCGCTTCCCTATCAGTGATAGAGACTTCACGGGATAATGTGTTCTACTCCCTATCAGTG
ATAGAGAGCTTAAGTCAATCCAATGCGTTCAGGTGCTCCCTATCAGTGATAGAGAAACTCCGTCATCGTG
GATGTCAATACTGACTCCCTATCAGTGATAGAGATTGATTTCACCGCTGGCGTCAATTCCCTATCAGTGA
TAGAGACTTAGGTGTCCCTAGAATTACTAGAGCCAGGCATCAAATAAAACGAAAGGCTCAGTCGAAAGAC
TGGGCCTTTCGTTTTATCTGTTGTTTGTCGGTGAACGCTCTCTACTAGAGTCACACTGGCTCACCTTCGG
GTGGGCCTTTCTGCGTTTATATACTAGTAGCGGCCGCTGCA
