>Addgene plasmid #160828 | pXWS80tetO | depositor partial sequence | sequence record 311329 | (80 X tetO)-t
ATCGATTTTAGAGCTGCCTCCCTATCAGTGATAGAGATTGCTACAACTGCAAGGTAGTCCCGGTATCCCT
ATCAGTGATAGAGACTGATAGCTACGAGTCTGAGATCCTACTTGTCCCTATCAGTGATAGAGACAGTACC
GAGTTTTCCCTATCAGTGATAGAGAGCTCATACTGCGACAGAGTCTTTTCCCTATCAGTGATAGAGATAG
GCTCCTTTGTCAAAAGTGATCGCTTCCCTATCAGTGATAGAGACTTCACGGGATAATGTGTTCTACTCCC
TATCAGTGATAGAGAGCTTAAGTCAATCCAATGCGTTCAGGTGCTCCCTATCAGTGATAGAGAAACTCCG
TCATCGTGGATGTCAATACTGACTCCCTATCAGTGATAGAGATTGATTTCACCGCTGGCGTCAATTCCCT
ATCAGTGATAGAGACTTAGGTGTCCCTAGAATTACTAGAGATCGATTTTAGAGCTGCCTCCCTATCAGTG
ATAGAGATTGCTACAACTGCAAGGTAGTCCCGGTATCCCTATCAGTGATAGAGACTGATAGCTACGAGTC
TGAGATCCTACTTGTCCCTATCAGTGATAGAGACAGTACCGAGTTTTCCCTATCAGTGATAGAGAGCTCA
TACTGCGACAGAGTCTTTTCCCTATCAGTGATAGAGATAGGCTCCTTTGTCAAAAGTGATCGCTTCCCTA
TCAGTGATAGAGACTTCACGGGATAATGTGTTCTACTCCCTATCAGTGATAGAGAGCTTAAGTCAATCCA
ATGCGTTCAGGTGCTCCCTATCAGTGATAGAGAAACTCCGTCATCGTGGATGTCAATACTGACTCCCTAT
CAGTGATAGAGATTGATTTCACCGCTGGCGTCAATTCCCTATCAGTGATAGAGACTTAGGTGTCCCTAGA
ATTACTAGAGATCGATTTTAGAGCTGCCTCCCTATCAGTGATAGAGATTGCTACAACTGCAAGGTAGTCC
CGGTATCCCTATCAGTGATAGAGACTGATAGCTACGAGTCTGAGATCCTACTTGTCCCTATCAGTGATAG
AGACAGTACCGAGTTTTCCCTATCAGTGATAGAGAGCTCATACTGCGACAGAGTCTTTTCCCTATCAGTG
ATAGAGATAGGCTCCTTTGTCAAAAGTGATCGCTTCCCTATCAGTGATAGAGACTTCACGGGATAATGTG
TTCTACTCCCTATCAGTGATAGAGAGCTTAAGTCAATCCAATGCGTTCAGGTGCTCCCTATCAGTGATAG
AGAAACTCCGTCATCGTGGATGTCAATACTGACTCCCTATCAGTGATAGAGATTGATTTCACCGCTGGCG
TCAATTCCCTATCAGTGATAGAGACTTAGGTGTCCCTAGAATTACTAGAGATCGATTTTAGAGCTGCCTC
CCTATCAGTGATAGAGATTGCTACAACTGCAAGGTAGTCCCGGTATCCCTATCAGTGATAGAGACTGATA
GCTACGAGTCTGAGATCCTACTTGTCCCTATCAGTGATAGAGACAGTACCGAGTTTTCCCTATCAGTGAT
AGAGAGCTCATACTGCGACAGAGTCTTTTCCCTATCAGTGATAGAGATAGGCTCCTTTGTCAAAAGTGAT
CGCTTCCCTATCAGTGATAGAGACTTCACGGGATAATGTGTTCTACTCCCTATCAGTGATAGAGAGCTTA
AGTCAATCCAATGCGTTCAGGTGCTCCCTATCAGTGATAGAGAAACTCCGTCATCGTGGATGTCAATACT
GACTCCCTATCAGTGATAGAGATTGATTTCACCGCTGGCGTCAATTCCCTATCAGTGATAGAGACTTAGG
TGTCCCTAGAATTACTAGAGATCGATTTTAGAGCTGCCTCCCTATCAGTGATAGAGATTGCTACAACTGC
AAGGTAGTCCCGGTATCCCTATCAGTGATAGAGACTGATAGCTACGAGTCTGAGATCCTACTTGTCCCTA
TCAGTGATAGAGACAGTACCGAGTTTTCCCTATCAGTGATAGAGAGCTCATACTGCGACAGAGTCTTTTC
CCTATCAGTGATAGAGATAGGCTCCTTTGTCAAAAGTGATCGCTTCCCTATCAGTGATAGAGACTTCACG
GGATAATGTGTTCTACTCCCTATCAGTGATAGAGAGCTTAAGTCAATCCAATGCGTTCAGGTGCTCCCTA
TCAGTGATAGAGAAACTCCGTCATCGTGGATGTCAATACTGACTCCCTATCAGTGATAGAGATTGATTTC
ACCGCTGGCGTCAATTCCCTATCAGTGATAGAGACTTAGGTGTCCCTAGAATTACTAGAGATCGATTTTA
GAGCTGCCTCCCTATCAGTGATAGAGATTGCTACAACTGCAAGGTAGTCCCGGTATCCCTATCAGTGATA
GAGACTGATAGCTACGAGTCTGAGATCCTACTTGTCCCTATCAGTGATAGAGACAGTACCGAGTTTTCCC
TATCAGTGATAGAGAGCTCATACTGCGACAGAGTCTTTTCCCTATCAGTGATAGAGATAGGCTCCTTTGT
CAAAAGTGATCGCTTCCCTATCAGTGATAGAGACTTCACGGGATAATGTGTTCTACTCCCTATCAGTGAT
AGAGAGCTTAAGTCAATCCAATGCGTTCAGGTGCTCCCTATCAGTGATAGAGAAACTCCGTCATCGTGGA
TGTCAATACTGACTCCCTATCAGTGATAGAGATTGATTTCACCGCTGGCGTCAATTCCCTATCAGTGATA
GAGACTTAGGTGTCCCTAGAATTACTAGAGATCGATTTTAGAGCTGCCTCCCTATCAGTGATAGAGATTG
CTACAACTGCAAGGTAGTCCCGGTATCCCTATCAGTGATAGAGACTGATAGCTACGAGTCTGAGATCCTA
CTTGTCCCTATCAGTGATAGAGACAGTACCGAGTTTTCCCTATCAGTGATAGAGAGCTCATACTGCGACA
GAGTCTTTTCCCTATCAGTGATAGAGATAGGCTCCTTTGTCAAAAGTGATCGCTTCCCTATCAGTGATAG
AGACTTCACGGGATAATGTGTTCTACTCCCTATCAGTGATAGAGAGCTTAAGTCAATCCAATGCGTTCAG
GTGCTCCCTATCAGTGATAGAGAAACTCCGTCATCGTGGATGTCAATACTGACTCCCTATCAGTGATAGA
GATTGATTTCACCGCTGGCGTCAATTCCCTATCAGTGATAGAGACTTAGGTGTCCCTAGAATTACTAGAG
ATCGATTTTAGAGCTGCCTCCCTATCAGTGATAGAGATTGCTACAACTGCAAGGTAGTCCCGGTATCCCT
ATCAGTGATAGAGACTGATAGCTACGAGTCTGAGATCCTACTTGTCCCTATCAGTGATAGAGACAGTACC
GAGTTTTCCCTATCAGTGATAGAGAGCTCATACTGCGACAGAGTCTTTTCCCTATCAGTGATAGAGATAG
GCTCCTTTGTCAAAAGTGATCGCTTCCCTATCAGTGATAGAGACTTCACGGGATAATGTGTTCTACTCCC
TATCAGTGATAGAGAGCTTAAGTCAATCCAATGCGTTCAGGTGCTCCCTATCAGTGATAGAGAAACTCCG
TCATCGTGGATGTCAATACTGACTCCCTATCAGTGATAGAGATTGATTTCACCGCTGGCGTCAATTCCCT
ATCAGTGATAGAGACTTAGGTGTCCCTAGAATTACTAGAGCCAGGCATCAAATAAAACGAAAGGCTCAGT
CGAAAGACTGGGCCTTTCGTTTTATCTGTTGTTTGTCGGTGAACGCTCTCTACTAGAGTCACACTGGCTC
ACCTTCGGGTGGGCCTTTCTGCGTTTATA
